>Addgene plasmid #148345 | pAc5.1B-lambdaN-HA-DmMextli-W596D_AB | depositor full sequence | sequence record 290793 | Full Sequence
CTTCAAGGAATTAATTCTATATTCTAAAAACACAAATGATACTTCTAAAAAAAATCATGAATGGCATCAA
CTCTGAATCAAATCTTTGCAGATGCACCTACTTCTCATTTCCACTGTCACATCATTTTTCCAGATCTCGC
TGCCTGTTATGTGGCCCACAAACCAAGACACGTTTTATGGCCATTAAAGCTGGCTGATCGTCGCCAAACA
CCAAATACATATCAATATGTACATTCGAGAAAGAAGCGATCAAAGAAGCGTCTTCGGGCGAGTAGGAGAA
TGCGGAGGAGAAGGAGAACGAGCTGATCTAGTATCTCTCCACAATCCAATGCCAACTGACCAACTGGCCA
TATTCGGAGCAATTTGAAGCCAATTTCCATCGCCTGGCGATCGCTCCATTCTTGGCTATATGTTTTTCAC
CGTTCCCGGGGCCATTTTCAAAGACTCGTCGGTAAGATAAGATTGTGTCACTCGCTGTCTCTCTTCATTT
GTCGAAGAATGCTGAGGAATTTCGCGATGACGTCGGCGAGTATTTTGAAGAATGAGAATAATTTGTATTT
ATACGAAAATCAGTTAGTGGAATTTTCTACAAAAACATGTTATCTATAGATAATTTTGTTGCAAAATATG
TTGACTATGACAAAGATTGTATGTATATACCTTTAATGTATTCTCATTTTCTTATGTATTTATAATGGCA
ATGATGATACTGATGATATTTTAAGATGATGCCAGACCACAGGCTGATTTCTGCGTCTTTTGCCGAACGC
AGTGCATGTGCGGTTGTTGTTTTTTGGAATAGTTTCAATTTTCGGACTGTCCGCTTTGATTTCAGTTTCT
TGGCTTATTCAAAAAGCAAAGTAAAGCCAAAAAAGCGAGATGGCAATACCAAATGCGGCAAAACGGTAGT
GGAAGGAAAGGGGTGCGGGGCAGCGGAAGGAAGGGTGGGGCGGGGCGTGGCGGGGTCTGTGGCTGGGCGC
GACGTCACCGACGTTGGAGCCACTCCTTTGACCATGTGTGCGTGTGTGTATTATTCGTGTCTCGCCACTC
GCCGGTTGTTTTTTTCTTTTTATCTCGCTCTCTCTAGCGCCATCTCGTACGCATGCTCAACGCACCGCAT
GTTGCCGTGTCCTTTATGCGTCATTTTGGCTCGAAATAGGCAATTATTTAAACAAAGATTAGTCAACGAA
AACGCTAAAATAAATAAGTCTACAATATGGTTACTTATTGCCATGTGTGTGCAGCCAACGATAGCAACAA
AAGCAACAACACAGTGGCTTTCCCTCTTTCACTTTTTGTTTGCAAGCGCGTGCGAGCAAGACGGCACGAC
CGGCAAACGCAATTACGCTGACAAAGAGCAGACGAAGTTTTGGCCGAAAAACATCAAGGCGCCTGATACG
AATGCATTTGCAATAACAATTGCGATATTTAATATTGTTTATGAAGCTGTTTGACTTCAAAACACACAAA
AAAAAAAATAAAACAAATTATTTGAAAGAGAATTAGGAATCGGACAGCTTATCGTTACGGGCTAACAGCA
CACCGAGACGAAATAGCTTACCTGACGTCACAGCCTCTGGAAGAACTGCCGCCAAGCAGAGAGAGAGAGA
AAAAGAGGGAGAGCAGCTTAGACCGCATGTGCTTGTGTGTGAGGCGTCTCTCTCTTCGTCTCCTGTTTGC
GCAAACGCATAGACTGCACTGAGAAAATCGATTACCTATTTTTTATGAATGAATATTTGCACTATTACTA
TTCAAAACTATTAAGATAGCAATCACATTCAATAGCCAAATACTATACCACCTGAGCGATGCAACGAAAT
GATCAATTTGAGCAAAAATGCTGCATATTTAGGACGGCATCATTATAGAAATGCTTCTTGCTGTGTACTT
TTCTCTCGTCTGGCAGCTGTTTCGCCGTTATTGTTAAAACCGGCTTAAGTTAGGTGTGTTTTCTACGACT
AGTGATGCCCCTACTAGAAGATGTGTGTTGCACAAATGTCCCTGAATAACCAATTTGAAGTGCAGATAGC
AGTAAACGTAAGCTAATATGAATATTATTTAACTGTAATGTTTTAATATCGCTGGACATTACTAATAAAC
CCACTATAAACACATGTACATATGTATGTTTTGGCATACAATGAGTAGTTGGGGAAAAAATGTGTAAAAG
CACCGTGACCATCACAGCATAAAGATAACCAGCTGAAGTATCGAATATGAGTAACCCCCAAATTGAATCA
CATGCCGCAACTGATAGGACCCATGGAAGTACACTCTTCATGGCGATATACAAGACACACACAAGCACGA
ACACCCAGTTGCGGAGGAAATTCTCCGTAAATGAAAACCCAATCGGCGAACAATTCATACCCATATATGG
TAAAAGTTTTGAACGCGACTTGAGAGCGGAGAGCATTGCGGCTGATAAGGTTTTAGCGCTAAGCGGGCTT
TATAAAACGGGCTGCGGGACCAGTTTTCATATCACTACCGTTTGAGTTCTTGTGCTGTGTGGATACTCCT
CCCGACACAAAGCCGCTCCATCAGCCAGCAGTCGTCTAATCCAGAGACCCCGGATCGGGGTACCAACATG
GACGCACAAACACGACGACGTGAGCGTCGCGCTGAGAAACAAGCTCAATGGAAAGCTGCAAACGGTGGAT
CTCCTCCACATATGGCTTACCCATACGATGTTCCAGATTACGCTCCTCCAAGCTTGAATTCTATGGCTCA
CACACACCTGGGACGCGCCGTGAAAAACATTGAGGCGCCACGCCCGTTGAAGACACAATCGCGATCGTCG
TTGAAGAACAGCTACCTGGTGATCGAGGAGCTAATCCAGTTGATAGACAACGTGACCGTCGGTCTTCAGT
CGTGCAACACCACGCCGGAATCGATCACGCTGCTCCTGCACAACCTCCGGGTGCATGGACCGCAACTGGA
GGCGGTGTCCAAGGATACACTGGACCGGGCCTTCGTCGTTTTCCGCAACGCTTCGCAGGACGAACGGCTG
AATATAACGACGCGCCTCAAGCTGCTCGAACTCATCGAGCTGCGCGCCAAGAGCTGGGACAATGACGACA
CAATCGCGTACTACAAGTCCAAGCAGCAGATCTCCAACGTGGAGCTGCCTTCGGAATACCAGTACGATGC
CGGCGTGCAGCCTGGCGCCTTCAGCACCTCCCCCACATTCGGCGTCAGCGGCGGTGTTGGTGGCGTTAAC
GATGGAGCCGCAGCCGCCGCTGCCGCCGTCTTCAATGCAGCATCTGCAGCTGCAGCCGCCCAAGCTGCGG
CCATTGCGGCCGTGGGCACATCCAACCAGCAGCACATGCTGCTGCCGCCCGGTGAGGTCATTCGTAATTC
GGGCAAGTTCCCCAAACCGACCAAGATTCCTGGCAAGACGTACTGCAAGGACGAGGTCGTGATTCGCAAT
GCTGACTCCGGCAAAGTAATGGGCATCAAGGGGCGTCGCGTGCACATGATCGAGGAGCTAAGCGAAACCA
TTATATCGTTTCAAAGAGTCAACCCGGGTGCCAAGGAGCGTTTGGTGCAGATTACTGGTCCAGCTGAGGA
TAAAATTAACTATGCCAAACAACTGATGGAGGACACCATTCGTCGGAACGCCTCGCCGGTGCGCCTGGAA
CCCGCTCCTGCCGTTGGAGGATCCTGCTCCTCGCTTAACTCGTCCAACTCGGACGACGCCATTGTGCAAC
CAAGAACGCCAACCGGAAGCAGTTTGGCCAACCGGCTAAGCTTCAACTCGGCCCAAAACTTCATGACCGC
CACCGCTGCTGCACAGCAGATCTCGCAGCAGATGCACCACCAAACGCATCACCTGCAGCACCAACAGCAG
CAGCAGGTCGCCGCAGTAGCCGCCGCAGCAGCAGCGGCGGCACATGCTCAGGCGACAGCCGCTGCCGGTA
AAGTCTTGCGCCCCAATCAACAGCTGCTAATGCACTCATATTCCACAAACGATGCTTCCGTAGGTGAATA
CAAGTTCACGGTCAACGTGGGCCAGCACCTGATCAAGATCACCGGCGACTGCTGCGAACTAGTGCGCGTG
GCCAAACTCGTGCTCGATGACTATTTTAGCAGCTCGGAGTTTCTGGCATCCATTGAGGCTGGCGCCGCCT
TCGACGGCACTTCGCTGGTGACCACGCCATCGACTCCGCTTCCCGGAGCCGGGCCGCCGCAATTTTGGCT
GCCCGGCACGGACAGTGGCATTGGACTGAATTGCGTTGTTTCCTCGTCAGCGAACAACAATGGTGAAGGC
GACGACGAGGTGTTCGCTGAGCCCAGCAATGGAGGATCATCGACTAGCAATCAGAATGGACTGGCCAGAT
CGCGTCGCAGCCACTTTTCGCGCAAGGAGTCCACGCCGGAGACCAAGGGCGCTCGGGAAAAGGGTGACTT
GGACGATTTGGCAGGCACCAATTCCTTGAAAAGCAATGCATCTCGCGTTTCTTACGATATTGAACACTTG
CTCTACTACTCCATGAGTCCGCACTCGGACACCCTGCCCACCGACTGGCAAAAGATGCAGGAGACAGCGC
CCTCGATTCTGCGCAACAAGGATCTGCAGGATGAGAGCCAGCGCTTCGATGGTGATAAGTATCTGGCCAG
CATTAAGACGGCCGCCAAGCGAGACATTGTGGCTGCCGATGAGGTCGAGACTCTGGACGAATAAGGGCCC
GCGGTTCGAAGGTAAGCCTATCCCTAACCCTCTCCTCGGTCTCGATTCTACGCGTACCGGTCATCATCAC
CATCACCATTGAGTTTAAACCCGCTGATCAGCCTCGACTGTGCCTTCTAAGGCCTGAGCTCGCTGATCAG
CCTCGATCGAGGATCCAGACATGATAAGATACATTGATGAGTTTGGACAAACCACAACTAGAATGCAGTG
AAAAAAATGCTTTATTTGTGAAATTTGTGATGCTATTGCTTTATTTGTAACCATTATAAGCTGCAATAAA
CAAGTTAACAACAACAATTGCATTCATTTTATGTTTCAGGTTCAGGGGGAGGTGTGGGAGGTTTTTTAAA
GCAAGTAAAACCTCTACAAATGTGGTATGGCTGATTATGATCAGTCGACCGATGCCCTTGAGAGCCTTCA
ACCCAGTCAGCTCCTTCCGGTGGGCGCGGGGCATGACTATCGTCGCCGCACTTATGACTGTCTTCTTTAT
CATGCAACTCGTAGGACAGGTGCCGGCAGCGCTCTGGGTCATTTTCGGCGAGGACCGCTTTCGCTGGAGC
GCGACGATGATCGGCCTGTCGCTTGCGGTATTCGGAATCTTGCACGCCCTCGCTCAAGCCTTCGTCACTG
GTCCCGCCACCAAACGTTTCGGCGAGAAGCAGGCCATTATCGCCGGCATGGCGGCCGACGCGCTGGGCTA
CGTCTTGCTGGCGTTCGCGACGCGAGGCTGGATGGCCTTCCCCATTATGATTCTTCTCGCTTCCGGCGGC
ATCGGGATGCCCGCGTTGCAGGCCATGCTGTCCAGGCAGGTAGATGACGACCATCAGGGACAGCTTCAAG
GATCGCTCGCGGCTCTTACCAGCCAGCAAAAGGCCAGGAACCGTAAAAAGGCCGCGTTGCTGGCGTTTTT
CCATAGGCTCCGCCCCCCTGACGAGCATCACAAAAATCGACGCTCAAGTCAGAGGTGGCGAAACCCGACA
GGACTATAAAGATACCAGGCGTTTCCCCCTGGAAGCTCCCTCGTGCGCTCTCCTGTTCCGACCCTGCCGC
TTACCGGATACCTGTCCGCCTTTCTCCCTTCGGGAAGCGTGGCGCTTTCTCAATGCTCACGCTGTAGGTA
TCTCAGTTCGGTGTAGGTCGTTCGCTCCAAGCTGGGCTGTGTGCACGAACCCCCCGTTCAGCCCGACCGC
TGCGCCTTATCCGGTAACTATCGTCTTGAGTCCAACCCGGTAAGACACGACTTATCGCCACTGGCAGCAG
CCACTGGTAACAGGATTAGCAGAGCGAGGTATGTAGGCGGTGCTACAGAGTTCTTGAAGTGGTGGCCTAA
CTACGGCTACACTAGAAGGACAGTATTTGGTATCTGCGCTCTGCTGAAGCCAGTTACCTTCGGAAAAAGA
GTTGGTAGCTCTTGATCCGGCAAACAAACCACCGCTGGTAGCGGTGGTTTTTTTGTTTGCAAGCAGCAGA
TTACGCGCAGAAAAAAAGGATCTCAAGAAGATCCTTTGATCTTTTCTACGGGGTCTGACGCTCAGTGGAA
CGAAAACTCACGTTAAGGGATTTTGGTCATGAGATTATCAAAAAGGATCTTCACCTAGATCCTTTTAAAT
TAAAAATGAAGTTTTAAATCAATCTAAAGTATATATGAGTAAACTTGGTCTGACAGTTACCAATGCTTAA
TCAGTGAGGCACCTATCTCAGCGATCTGTCTATTTCGTTCATCCATAGTTGCCTGACTCCCCGTCGTGTA
GATAACTACGATACGGGAGGGCTTACCATCTGGCCCCAGTGCTGCAATGATACCGCGAGACCCACGCTCA
CCGGCTCCAGATTTATCAGCAATAAACCAGCCAGCCGGAAGGGCCGAGCGCAGAAGTGGTCCTGCAACTT
TATCCGCCTCCATCCAGTCTATTAATTGTTGCCGGGAAGCTAGAGTAAGTAGTTCGCCAGTTAATAGTTT
GCGCAACGTTGTTGCCATTGCTGCAGGCATCGTGGTGTCACGCTCGTCGTTTGGTATGGCTTCATTCAGC
TCCGGTTCCCAACGATCAAGGCGAGTTACATGATCCCCCATGTTGTGCAAAAAAGCGGTTAGCTCCTTCG
GTCCTCCGATCGTTGTCAGAAGTAAGTTGGCCGCAGTGTTATCACTCATGGTTATGGCAGCACTGCATAA
TTCTCTTACTGTCATGCCATCCGTAAGATGCTTTTCTGTGACTGGTGAGTACTCAACCAAGTCATTCTGA
GAATAGTGTATGCGGCGACCGAGTTGCTCTTGCCCGGCGTCAACACGGGATAATACCGCGCCACATAGCA
GAACTTTAAAAGTGCTCATCATTGGAAAACGTTCTTCGGGGCGAAAACTCTCAAGGATCTTACCGCTGTT
GAGATCCAGTTCGATGTAACCCACTCGTGCACCCAACTGATCTTCAGCATCTTTTACTTTCACCAGCGTT
TCTGGGTGAGCAAAAACAGGAAGGCAAAATGCCGCAAAAAAGGGAATAAGGGCGACACGGAAATGTTGAA
TACTCATACTCTTCCTTTTTCAATATTATTGAAGCATTTATCAGGGTTATTGTCTCATGAGCGGATACAT
ATTTGAATGTATTTAGAAAAATAAACAAATAGGGGTTCCGCGCACATTTCCCCGAAAAGTGCCACCTGAC
GTCTAAGAAACCATTATTATCATGACATTAACCTATAAAAATAGGCGTATCACGAGGCCCTTTCGT
Features (pLannotate 1.2.2; 11 found; start..end, strand, type, name):
     56..2568    +  promoter       Ac5 promoter: Drosophila melanogaster actin 5C promoter
   2588..2653    +  CDS            N (fragment): REGN_LAMBD - Experimental evidence at protein level: Swiss-Prot protein existence level 1. Plays a role as a transcriptional antitermination factor that allows the virus to initiate its lytic phase. Activates expression of the delayed viral early genes by modifying host RNA polymerase (RNAP) into a form that is resistant to termination signals. This antitermination function requires the host NusA protein which serves to stabilize the interaction between antitermination protein N and host RNA polymerase. From Escherichia phage lambda (Bacteriophage lambda).
   2678..2704    +  CDS            3xHA (fragment): three tandem HA epitope tags
   2723..4681    +  CDS            mxt: MXT_DROME - Experimental evidence at protein level: Swiss-Prot protein existence level 1. Plays a role in promoting translation. From Drosophila melanogaster (Fruit fly).
   4701..4742    +  CDS            V5 tag: epitope tag from simian virus 5
   4842..4976    -  polyA_signal   SV40 poly(A) signal: SV40 polyadenylation signal
   4999..5083    -  CDS            large T antigen (fragment): large T antigen from SV40 (simian virus 40)
   5084..5554    +  CDS            TcR (fragment): tetracycline efflux protein; tet; confers resistance to tetracycline
   5598..6186    -  rep_origin     ori: high-copy-number ColE1/pMB1/pBR322/pUC origin of replication
   6357..7217    -  CDS            AmpR: β-lactamase; bla; confers resistance to ampicillin, carbenicillin, and related antibiotics
   7218..7322    -  promoter       AmpR promoter: bla
