[The description below was written by a language model from this plasmid's Addgene catalogue record and pLannotate feature annotations shown in this document.]
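Description:
pAc5.1B-lambdaN-HA-DmMextli-W596D_AB is an insect-cell expression plasmid of about 7.4 kb. The catalogue lists the backbone as unknown, but the name and annotated parts point to a pAc5.1-type vector. Expression is driven by the Drosophila melanogaster actin 5C (Ac5) promoter, a strong constitutive promoter commonly used in fly cell lines, and an SV40 polyadenylation signal is annotated downstream of the coding region. In bacteria the plasmid is maintained through a ColE1/pUC-type origin and selected with ampicillin via the β-lactamase gene and its own promoter. The catalogue describes it as low copy, although the origin annotation is of a high-copy type. Short fragments of a tetracycline resistance gene and SV40 large T antigen are also detected, and appear to be non-functional backbone remnants.

The open reading frame begins with a short fragment of the bacteriophage lambda N protein, followed by an HA epitope (annotated as a partial match to 3xHA, consistent with a single tag) and the D. melanogaster Mextli (mxt) coding sequence. The λN peptide binds BoxB RNA hairpins, so fusions of this kind are typically used to tether a protein to a BoxB-containing reporter mRNA, while HA allows detection or immunoprecipitation. The insert carries the W596D substitution named in the title, plus four silent changes relative to the reference transcript. A vector-encoded V5 tag lies just after the insert, but the record does not indicate whether it is translated in frame. The associated work concerns Mextli–eIF4E complexes, though the record does not state the mutation's specific effect.
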