Addgene plasmid #148345: pAc5.1B-lambdaN-HA-DmMextli-W596D_AB
Purpose: Insect Expression of DmMextli-W596D
Depositing lab: Elisa Izaurralde. Depositing organization: Max Planck Institute for Developmental Biology. Publication: Mextli proteins use both canonical bipartite and novel tripartite binding modes to form eIF4E complexes that display differential sensitivity to 4E-BP regulation. Peter D, Weber R, Kone C, Chung MY, Ebertsch L, Truffault V, Weichenrieder O, Igreja C, Izaurralde E. Genes Dev. 2015 Sep 1;29(17):1835-49. doi: 10.1101/gad.269068.115. Epub 2015 Aug 20. PubMed 26294658.
Backbone
  Vector backbone: Unknown
  Vector type: Insect Expression
Growth in bacteria
  Bacterial resistance: Ampicillin, 100 μg/mL
  Growth temperature: 37°C
  Growth strain: DH5alpha
  Copy number: Low Copy
Gene/Insert
  Gene/Insert name: DmMextli-W596D
  Species: D. melanogaster (fly)
  Mutation: 4 silent mutations compared to the sequence given by NCBI:NM_164598.
  Entrez Gene: mxt (a.k.a. Dmel_CG2950, BcDNA:GH06479, CG2950, Dmel\CG2950, cg2950)
  Cloning method: Unknown
Terms and licenses: Academic/Nonprofit Terms; Industry Terms: Not Available to Industry
Depositor comments: Plasmids from this collection were made available to the research community and donated after the lab closed. Please note that the sequence provided by the depositing laboratory may be theoretical/predicted or based on Sanger sequencing results. There may be discrepancies between sequencing results obtained by Addgene and the depositor sequence. If an Addgene verified sequence is not available, please contact before placing your order to request that our lab fully sequence the plasmid.
How to cite: pAc5.1B-lambdaN-HA-DmMextli-W596D_AB was a gift from Elisa Izaurralde (Addgene plasmid # 148345 ; http://n2t.net/addgene:148345 ; RRID:Addgene_148345)
